Addgene plasmid #197921: myr-palm-Gamillus(2x)
Purpose: Homo-dimer expression vector with plasma membrane localization signal
Depositing lab: Salvatore Chiantia. Depositing organization: Universitaet Potsdam. Publication: Benchmarking of novel green fluorescent proteins for the quantification of protein oligomerization in living cells. Petrich A, Aji AK, Dunsing V, Chiantia S. PLoS One. 2023 Aug 3;18(8):e0285486. doi: 10.1371/journal.pone.0285486. eCollection 2023. PubMed 37535571.
Backbone
  Vector backbone: mEGFP-C1
  Vector type: Mammalian Expression
Growth in bacteria
  Bacterial resistance: Kanamycin, 50 μg/mL
  Growth temperature: 37°C
  Growth strain: DH5alpha
  Copy number: High Copy
Gene/Insert
  Gene/Insert name: glycosylphosphatidylinositol-Gamillus-Gamillus
  Species: Other
  Mutation: none
  Cloning method: Restriction Enzyme; 5′ cloning site Unknown (unknown if destroyed)
Terms and licenses: Academic/Nonprofit Terms; Industry Terms: Not Available to Industry
How to cite: myr-palm-Gamillus(2x) was a gift from Salvatore Chiantia (Addgene plasmid # 197921 ; http://n2t.net/addgene:197921 ; RRID:Addgene_197921)
