[The description below was written by a language model from this plasmid's Addgene catalogue record and pLannotate feature annotations shown in this document.]
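Description:
myr-palm-Gamillus(2x) is a mammalian expression plasmid of about 5.5 kb built on the mEGFP-C1 backbone. It produces a tandem dimer of the green fluorescent protein Gamillus targeted to the plasma membrane. Expression is driven by the human cytomegalovirus immediate-early enhancer and promoter. Two full-length Gamillus coding sequences follow head to tail, separated by a short linker region, and are terminated by the SV40 polyadenylation signal after a remnant of the multiple cloning site. Gamillus is a monomeric, rapidly maturing and acid-tolerant green protein derived from the jellyfish Olindias formosus.

A stretch of roughly 90 nt lies between the promoter and the first Gamillus copy and is not annotated. It is where the myristoylation–palmitoylation signal implied by the plasmid name would be expected, which would anchor the fusion to the inner leaflet of the plasma membrane. The catalogue insert field instead reads "glycosylphosphatidylinositol-Gamillus-Gamillus". That conflicts with the name, and the feature table cannot resolve the discrepancy.

The plasmid replicates in E. coli at high copy from a pUC-type ColE1 origin and also carries an f1 origin. A single NeoR/KanR gene is placed behind both a bacterial promoter and the SV40 early promoter and ends with the HSV TK polyadenylation signal. It gives kanamycin resistance in bacteria and allows G418 selection in mammalian cells. The small RSF ori, ble, large T antigen and bGH fragments are probably annotation artefacts or backbone remnants.

According to its stated purpose and the associated publication, the construct serves as a membrane-localised homo-dimer reference. It is used to benchmark green fluorescent proteins when quantifying protein oligomerisation in living cells.
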