Features (pLannotate 1.2.2; 16 found; start..end, strand, type, name):
     45..104     +  rep_origin     RSF ori (fragment): Plasmids containing the RSF 1030 origin of replication can be propagated in E. coli cells that contain additional plasmids with compatible origins.
    172..475     +  enhancer       CMV enhancer: human cytomegalovirus immediate early enhancer
    476..679     +  promoter       CMV promoter: human cytomegalovirus (CMV) immediate early promoter
    768..1484    +  CDS            Gamillus: Gamillus is a photoswitchable green fluorescent protein published in 2018, derived from Olindias formosus. It is reported to be a very rapidly-maturing monomer with very low acid sensitivity.
   1515..2231    +  CDS            Gamillus: Gamillus is a photoswitchable green fluorescent protein published in 2018, derived from Olindias formosus. It is reported to be a very rapidly-maturing monomer with very low acid sensitivity.
   2235..2271    +  misc_feature   MCS (fragment): multiple cloning site
   2288..2372    +  CDS            large T antigen (fragment): large T antigen from SV40 (simian virus 40)
   2395..2516    +  polyA_signal   SV40 poly(A) signal: SV40 polyadenylation signal
   2550..2978    -  rep_origin     f1 ori (sequence partly withheld): f1 bacteriophage origin of replication; arrow indicates direction of (+) strand synthesis
   3005..3109    +  promoter       AmpR promoter: bla
   3111..3468    +  promoter       SV40 promoter: SV40 enhancer and early promoter
   3503..4297    +  CDS            NeoR/KanR: aminoglycoside phosphotransferase from Tn5; aph(3')-II (or nptII); confers resistance to neomycin, kanamycin, and G418 (Geneticin®)
   4318..4470    +  CDS            ble (fragment): BLE_KLEPN - Experimental evidence at protein level: Swiss-Prot protein existence level 1. Binding protein with a strong affinity to the bleomycin family of antibiotics. Binds to CL990; an antimitotic-antibiotic compound. From Klebsiella pneumoniae.
   4529..4576    +  polyA_signal   HSV TK poly(A) signal: herpes simplex virus thymidine kinase polyadenylation signal (Cole and Stacy, 1985)
   4667..4683    -  polyA_signal   bGH poly(A) signal (fragment): bovine growth hormone polyadenylation signal
   4905..5493    +  rep_origin     ori: high-copy-number ColE1/pMB1/pBR322/pUC origin of replication
>Addgene plasmid #197921 | myr-palm-Gamillus(2x) | addgene full sequence | sequence record 414193 | Addgene NGS Result
GCCAGCAACGCGGCCTTTTTACGGTTCCTGGCCTTTTGCTGGCCTTTTGCTCACATGTTCTTTCCTGCGT
TATCCCCTGATTCTGTGGATAACCGTATTACCGCCATGCATTAGTTATTAATAGTAATCAATTACGGGGT
CATTAGTTCATAGCCCATATATGGAGTTCCGCGTTACATAACTTACGGTAAATGGCCCGCCTGGCTGACC
GCCCAACGACCCCCGCCCATTGACGTCAATAATGACGTATGTTCCCATAGTAACGCCAATAGGGACTTTC
CATTGACGTCAATGGGTGGAGTATTTACGGTAAACTGCCCACTTGGCAGTACATCAAGTGTATCATATGC
CAAGTACGCCCCCTATTGACGTCAATGACGGTAAATGGCCCGCCTGGCATTATGCCCAGTACATGACCTT
ATGGGACTTTCCTACTTGGCAGTACATCTACGTATTAGTCATCGCTATTACCATGGTGATGCGGTTTTGG
CAGTACATCAATGGGCGTGGATAGCGGTTTGACTCACGGGGATTTCCAAGTCTCCACCCCATTGACGTCA
ATGGGAGTTTGTTTTGGCACCAAAATCAACGGGACTTTCCAAAATGTCGTAACAACTCCGCCCCATTGAC
GCAAATGGGCGGTAGGCGTGTACGGTGGGAGGTCTATATAAGCAGAGCTGGTTTAGTGAACCGTCAGATC
CGCTAGCATGGGATGTATTAAATCAAAAAGGAAAGACAATCTCAATGACGATGAACCGGTCGCCACCATG
GTGAGCAAGGGCGAGGAGGCATCTGGCAGAGCCCTGTTCCAGTACCCCATGACCAGCAAGATCGAGCTGA
ACGGCGAGATCAACGGCAAGAAATTCAAGGTGGCCGGCGAGGGCTTCACCCCCAGCAGCGGCAGATTCAA
CATGCACGCCTACTGCACCACCGGCGACCTGCCTATGAGCTGGGTCGTGATTGCCAGCCCCCTCCAGTAC
GGCTTCCACATGTTCGCCCACTACCCCGAGGACATCACACACTTTTTCCAGGAATGCTTCCCCGGCAGCT
ACACCCTGGACCGGACCCTGAGAATGGAAGGCGACGGCACCCTGACCACCCACCACGAGTACAGCCTGGA
GGACGGCTGCGTGACCTCCAAGACCACCCTGAATGCCAGCGGCTTCGACCCTAAGGGCGCCACCATGACC
AAGAGCTTCGTGAAACAACTGCCTAACGAGGTGAAGATCACCCCCCACGGCCCCAACGGCATCAGACTGA
CCAGCACCGTGCTGTACCTGAAGGAGGATGGCACCATCCAGATCGGCACCCAGGACTGCATCGTGACCCC
TGTGGGCGGAAGGAAAGTGACCCAGCCCAAGGCCCACTTCCTGCACACCCAGATCATCCAGAAGAAGGAC
CCCAACGACACCCGGGACCACATCGTGCAGACAGAACTGGCCGTGGCCGGCAATCTGTGGCACGGCATGG
ACGAGCTGTACAAGAGATCTCCGCCTGCCGCTGCACCACCGGTCATGGTGAGCAAGGGCGAGGAGGCATC
TGGCAGAGCCCTGTTCCAGTACCCCATGACCAGCAAGATCGAGCTGAACGGCGAGATCAACGGCAAGAAA
TTCAAGGTGGCCGGCGAGGGCTTCACCCCCAGCAGCGGCAGATTCAACATGCACGCCTACTGCACCACCG
GCGACCTGCCTATGAGCTGGGTCGTGATTGCCAGCCCCCTCCAGTACGGCTTCCACATGTTCGCCCACTA
CCCCGAGGACATCACACACTTTTTCCAGGAATGCTTCCCCGGCAGCTACACCCTGGACCGGACCCTGAGA
ATGGAAGGCGACGGCACCCTGACCACCCACCACGAGTACAGCCTGGAGGACGGCTGCGTGACCTCCAAGA
CCACCCTGAATGCCAGCGGCTTCGACCCTAAGGGCGCCACCATGACCAAGAGCTTCGTGAAACAACTGCC
TAACGAGGTGAAGATCACCCCCCACGGCCCCAACGGCATCAGACTGACCAGCACCGTGCTGTACCTGAAG
GAGGATGGCACCATCCAGATCGGCACCCAGGACTGCATCGTGACCCCTGTGGGCGGAAGGAAAGTGACCC
AGCCCAAGGCCCACTTCCTGCACACCCAGATCATCCAGAAGAAGGACCCCAACGACACCCGGGACCACAT
CGTGCAGACAGAACTGGCCGTGGCCGGCAATCTGTGGCACGGCATGGACGAGCTGTACAAGTGAGAATTC
TGCAGTCGACGGTACCGCGGGCCCGGGATCCACCGGATCTAGATAACTGATCATAATCAGCCATACCACA
TTTGTAGAGGTTTTACTTGCTTTAAAAAACCTCCCACACCTCCCCCTGAACCTGAAACATAAAATGAATG
CAATTGTTGTTGTTAACTTGTTTATTGCAGCTTATAATGGTTACAAATAAAGCAATAGCATCACAAATTT
CACAAATAAAGCATTTTTTTCACTGCATTCTAGTTGTGGTTTGTCCAAACTCATCAATGTATCTTAACGC
GTAAATTGTAAGCGTTAATATTTTGTTAAAATTCGCGTTAAATTTTTGTTAAATCAGCTCATTTTTTAAC
CAATAGGCCGAAATCGGCAAAATCCCTTATAAATCAAAAGAATAGACCGAGATAGGGT
[37 nt withheld, positions 2649-2685]
AAAGAACGTGGACTCCAACGTCAAAGG
[49 nt withheld, positions 2713-2761]
T
[91 nt withheld, positions 2763-2853]
G
[124 nt withheld, positions 2855-2978]
CAGGTGGCACTTTTCGGGGAAATGTGCGCGGAACCCCTATTTGTTTATTTTTCTAAATACATTCAAATAT
GTATCCGCTCATGAGACAATAACCCTGATAAATGCTTCAATAATATTGAAAAAGGAAGAGTCCTGAGGCG
GAAAGAACCAGCTGTGGAATGTGTGTCAGTTAGGGTGTGGAAAGTCCCCAGGCTCCCCAGCAGGCAGAAG
TATGCAAAGCATGCATCTCAATTAGTCAGCAACCAGGTGTGGAAAGTCCCCAGGCTCCCCAGCAGGCAGA
AGTATGCAAAGCATGCATCTCAATTAGTCAGCAACCATAGTCCCGCCCCTAACTCCGCCCATCCCGCCCC
TAACTCCGCCCAGTTCCGCCCATTCTCCGCCCCATGGCTGACTAATTTTTTTTATTTATGCAGAGGCCGA
GGCCGCCTCGGCCTCTGAGCTATTCCAGAAGTAGTGAGGAGGCTTTTTTGGAGGCCTAGGCTTTTGCAAA
GATCGATCAAGAGACAGGATGAGGATCGTTTCGCATGATTGAACAAGATGGATTGCACGCAGGTTCTCCG
GCCGCTTGGGTGGAGAGGCTATTCGGCTATGACTGGGCACAACAGACAATCGGCTGCTCTGATGCCGCCG
TGTTCCGGCTGTCAGCGCAGGGGCGCCCGGTTCTTTTTGTCAAGACCGACCTGTCCGGTGCCCTGAATGA
ACTGCAAGACGAGGCAGCGCGGCTATCGTGGCTGGCCACGACGGGCGTTCCTTGCGCAGCTGTGCTCGAC
GTTGTCACTGAAGCGGGAAGGGACTGGCTGCTATTGGGCGAAGTGCCGGGGCAGGATCTCCTGTCATCTC
ACCTTGCTCCTGCCGAGAAAGTATCCATCATGGCTGATGCAATGCGGCGGCTGCATACGCTTGATCCGGC
TACCTGCCCATTCGACCACCAAGCGAAACATCGCATCGAGCGAGCACGTACTCGGATGGAAGCCGGTCTT
GTCGATCAGGATGATCTGGACGAAGAGCATCAGGGGCTCGCGCCAGCCGAACTGTTCGCCAGGCTCAAGG
CGAGCATGCCCGACGGCGAGGATCTCGTCGTGACCCATGGCGATGCCTGCTTGCCGAATATCATGGTGGA
AAATGGCCGCTTTTCTGGATTCATCGACTGTGGCCGGCTGGGTGTGGCGGACCGCTATCAGGACATAGCG
TTGGCTACCCGTGATATTGCTGAAGAGCTTGGCGGCGAATGGGCTGACCGCTTCCTCGTGCTTTACGGTA
TCGCCGCTCCCGATTCGCAGCGCATCGCCTTCTATCGCCTTCTTGACGAGTTCTTCTGAGCGGGACTCTG
GGGTTCGAAATGACCGACCAAGCGACGCCCAACCTGCCATCACGAGATTTCGATTCCACCGCCGCCTTCT
ATGAAAGGTTGGGCTTCGGAATCGTTTTCCGGGACGCCGGCTGGATGATCCTCCAGCGCGGGGATCTCAT
GCTGGAGTTCTTCGCCCACCCTAGGGGGAGGCTAACTGAAACACGGAAGGAGACAATACCGGAAGGAACC
CGCGCTATGACGGCAATAAAAAGACAGAATAAAACGCACGGTGTTGGGTCGTTTGTTCATAAACGCGGGG
TTCGGTCCCAGGGCTGGCACTCTGTCGATACCCCACCGAGACCCCATTGGGGCCAATACGCCCGCGTTTC
TTCCTTTTCCCCACCCCACCCCCCAAGTTCGGGTGAAGGCCCAGGGCTCGCAGCCAACGTCGGGGCGGCA
GGCCCTGCCATAGCCTCAGGTTACTCATATATACTTTAGATTGATTTAAAACTTCATTTTTAATTTAAAA
GGATCTAGGTGAAGATCCTTTTTGATAATCTCATGACCAAAATCCCTTAACGTGAGTTTTCGTTCCACTG
AGCGTCAGACCCCGTAGAAAAGATCAAAGGATCTTCTTGAGATCCTTTTTTTCTGCGCGTAATCTGCTGC
TTGCAAACAAAAAAACCACCGCTACCAGCGGTGGTTTGTTTGCCGGATCAAGAGCTACCAACTCTTTTTC
CGAAGGTAACTGGCTTCAGCAGAGCGCAGATACCAAATACTGTTCTTCTAGTGTAGCCGTAGTTAGGCCA
CCACTTCAAGAACTCTGTAGCACCGCCTACATACCTCGCTCTGCTAATCCTGTTACCAGTGGCTGCTGCC
AGTGGCGATAAGTCGTGTCTTACCGGGTTGGACTCAAGACGATAGTTACCGGATAAGGCGCAGCGGTCGG
GCTGAACGGGGGGTTCGTGCACACAGCCCAGCTTGGAGCGAACGACCTACACCGAACTGAGATACCTACA
GCGTGAGCTATGAGAAAGCGCCACGCTTCCCGAAGGGAGAAAGGCGGACAGGTATCCGGTAAGCGGCAGG
GTCGGAACAGGAGAGCGCACGAGGGAGCTTCCAGGGGGAAACGCCTGGTATCTTTATAGTCCTGTCGGGT
TTCGCCACCTCTGACTTGAGCGTCGATTTTTGTGATGCTCGTCAGGGGGGCGGAGCCTATGGAAAAAC
